>Addgene plasmid #32641 | pGEMTEZ-Kir2.1 | depositor full sequence | sequence record 38024 | pGEMTEZ-Kir2.1 sequence 4332 bps
GGGCGAATTGGGCCCGACGTCGCATGCTCCCGGCCGCCATGGCGGCCGCGGGAATTCGATCGCGCGCTCG
AGACCATGGGCAGTGTGAGAACCAACCGCTACAGCATCGTCTCTTCGGAGGAAGATGGCATGAAGCTGGC
CACTATGGCAGTTGCCAATGGCTTTGGGAATGGCAAGAGTAAAGTCCATACCCGACAACAGTGCAGGAGC
CGCTTTGTGAAGAAAGATGGTCATTGCAATGTTCAGTTTATCAACGTGGGTGAGAAGGGACAGAGGTACC
TGGCAGACATCTTTACTACCTGTGTCGACATCCGCTGGAGGTGGATGCTGGTTATCTTCTGTCTTGCCTT
CGTGCTCTCCTGGCTGTTCTTTGGCTGTGTGTTTTGGTTGATAGCCCTGCTCCATGGGGATCTAGATACT
TCTAAAGTGAGCAAAGCATGCGTGTCGGAGGTCAACAGCTTCACGGCTGCCTTCCTCTTCTCCATCGAGA
CCCAGACAACCATTGGCTATGGTTTCAGGTGTGTGACAGACGAGTGCCCAATTGCTGTCTTCATGGTGGT
ATTCCAGTCAATTGTAGGCTGCATCATTGACGCCTTCATCATTGGTGCAGTCATGGCGAAGATGGCAAAG
CCAAAGAAGAGAAATGAGACTCTTGTCTTCAGTCACAATGCTGTGATTGCCATGAGGGATGGCAAACTCT
GCTTGATGTGGAGAGTGGGTAACCTTCGAAAGAGCCACCTTGTGGAAGCTCATGTCCGGGCACAGCTTCT
CAAATCTAGGATCACTTCAGAAGGGGAGTATATCCCTTTGGACCAGATAGACATCAATGTTGGTTTTGAT
AGTGGAATTGACCGCATATTTCTAGTGTCCCCCATCACTATCGTTCACGAAATAGATGAAGACAGCCCTT
TATATGACTTGAGTAAGCAGGACATTGACAATGCAGACTTTGAAATTGTTGTCATACTGGAAGGCATGGT
GGAGGCGACTGCCATGACAACTCAATGCCGGAGTTCGTATCTGGCCAATGAAATTCTCTGGGGTCACCGC
TATGAGCCAGTGCTCTTTGAAGAGAAACACTACTATAAAGTAGACTATTCAAGATTCCATAAGACTTATG
AAGTACCTAACACCCCCCTTTGTAGTGCCAGAGACTTAGCAGAGAAGAAATACATCCTTTCAAATGCAAA
TTCATTTTGCTATGAAAATGAAGTTGCCCTAACAAGCAAAGAGGAAGAGGAGGATAGTGAGAACGGAGTC
CCAGAGAGCACAAGCACAGACTCACCTCCTGGCATAGATCTCCACAACCAGGCAAGCGTACCTCTAGAGC
CCAGGCCCTTAAGGCGAGAATCGGAGATATGACCCTCTAGACGCGCGATCACTAGTGAATTCGCGGCCGC
CTGCAGGTCGACCATATGGGAGAGCTCCCAACGCGTTGGATGCATAGCTTGAGTATTCTATAGTGTCACC
TAAATAGCTTGGCGTAATCATGGTCATAGCTGTTTCCTGTGTGAAATTGTTATCCGCTCACAATTCCACA
CAACATACGAGCCGGAAGCATAAAGTGTAAAGCCTGGGGTGCCTAATGAGTGAGCTAACTCACATTAATT
GCGTTGCGCTCACTGCCCGCTTTCCAGTCGGGAAACCTGTCGTGCCAGCTGCATTAATGAATCGGCCAAC
GCGCGGGGAGAGGCGGTTTGCGTATTGGGCGCTCTTCCGCTTCCTCGCTCACTGACTCGCTGCGCTCGGT
CGTTCGGCTGCGGCGAGCGGTATCAGCTCACTCAAAGGCGGTAATACGGTTATCCACAGAATCAGGGGAT
AACGCAGGAAAGAACATGTGAGCAAAAGGCCAGCAAAAGGCCAGGAACCGTAAAAAGGCCGCGTTGCTGG
CGTTTTTCCATAGGCTCCGCCCCCCTGACGAGCATCACAAAAATCGACGCTCAAGTCAGAGGTGGCGAAA
CCCGACAGGACTATAAAGATACCAGGCGTTTCCCCCTGGAAGCTCCCTCGTGCGCTCTCCTGTTCCGACC
CTGCCGCTTACCGGATACCTGTCCGCCTTTCTCCCTTCGGGAAGCGTGGCGCTTTCTCATAGCTCACGCT
GTAGGTATCTCAGTTCGGTGTAGGTCGTTCGCTCCAAGCTGGGCTGTGTGCACGAACCCCCCGTTCAGCC
CGACCGCTGCGCCTTATCCGGTAACTATCGTCTTGAGTCCAACCCGGTAAGACACGACTTATCGCCACTG
GCAGCAGCCACTGGTAACAGGATTAGCAGAGCGAGGTATGTAGGCGGTGCTACAGAGTTCTTGAAGTGGT
GGCCTAACTACGGCTACACTAGAAGAACAGTATTTGGTATCTGCGCTCTGCTGAAGCCAGTTACCTTCGG
AAAAAGAGTTGGTAGCTCTTGATCCGGCAAACAAACCACCGCTGGTAGCGGTGGTTTTTTTGTTTGCAAG
CAGCAGATTACGCGCAGAAAAAAAGGATCTCAAGAAGATCCTTTGATCTTTTCTACGGGGTCTGACGCTC
AGTGGAACGAAAACTCACGTTAAGGGATTTTGGTCATGAGATTATCAAAAAGGATCTTCACCTAGATCCT
TTTAAATTAAAAATGAAGTTTTAAATCAATCTAAAGTATATATGAGTAAACTTGGTCTGACAGTTACCAA
TGCTTAATCAGTGAGGCACCTATCTCAGCGATCTGTCTATTTCGTTCATCCATAGTTGCCTGACTCCCCG
TCGTGTAGATAACTACGATACGGGAGGGCTTACCATCTGGCCCCAGTGCTGCAATGATACCGCGAGACCC
ACGCTCACCGGCTCCAGATTTATCAGCAATAAACCAGCCAGCCGGAAGGGCCGAGCGCAGAAGTGGTCCT
GCAACTTTATCCGCCTCCATCCAGTCTATTAATTGTTGCCGGGAAGCTAGAGTAAGTAGTTCGCCAGTTA
ATAGTTTGCGCAACGTTGTTGCCATTGCTACAGGCATCGTGGTGTCACGCTCGTCGTTTGGTATGGCTTC
ATTCAGCTCCGGTTCCCAACGATCAAGGCGAGTTACATGATCCCCCATGTTGTGCAAAAAAGCGGTTAGC
TCCTTCGGTCCTCCGATCGTTGTCAGAAGTAAGTTGGCCGCAGTGTTATCACTCATGGTTATGGCAGCAC
TGCATAATTCTCTTACTGTCATGCCATCCGTAAGATGCTTTTCTGTGACTGGTGAGTACTCAACCAAGTC
ATTCTGAGAATAGTGTATGCGGCGACCGAGTTGCTCTTGCCCGGCGTCAATACGGGATAATACCGCGCCA
CATAGCAGAACTTTAAAAGTGCTCATCATTGGAAAACGTTCTTCGGGGCGAAAACTCTCAAGGATCTTAC
CGCTGTTGAGATCCAGTTCGATGTAACCCACTCGTGCACCCAACTGATCTTCAGCATCTTTTACTTTCAC
CAGCGTTTCTGGGTGAGCAAAAACAGGAAGGCAAAATGCCGCAAAAAAGGGAATAAGGGCGACACGGAAA
TGTTGAATACTCATACTCTTCCTTTTTCAATATTATTGAAGCATTTATCAGGGTTATTGTCTCATGAGCG
GATACATATTTGAATGTATTTAGAAAAATAAACAAATAGGGGTTCCGCGCACATTTCCCCGAAAAGTGCC
ACCTGATGCGGTGTGAAATACCGCACAGATGCGTAAGGAGAAAATACCGCATCAGGAAATTGTAAGCGTT
AATATTTTGTTAAAATTCGCGTTAAATTTTTGTTAAATCAGCTCATTTTTTAACCAATAGGCCGAAATCG
GCAAAATCCCTTATAAATCAAAAGAATAGACCGAGATAGGGT
[37 nt withheld, positions 3823-3859]
AAAGAACGTGGACTCCAACGTCAAAGG
[49 nt withheld, positions 3887-3935]
T
[91 nt withheld, positions 3937-4027]
G
[124 nt withheld, positions 4029-4152]
CCATTCGCCATTCAGGCTGCGCAACTGTTGGGAAGGGCGATCGGTGCGGGCCTCTTCGCTATTACGCCAG
CTGGCGAAAGGGGGATGTGCTGCAAGGCGATTAAGTTGGGTAACGCCAGGGTTTTCCCAGTCACGACGTT
GTAAAACGACGGCCAGTGAATTGTAATACGACTCACTATA
Features (pLannotate 1.2.2; 14 found; start..end, strand, type, name):
     76..1359    +  CDS            Kcnj2: KCNJ2_MOUSE - Also known as Irk1. Experimental evidence at protein level: Swiss-Prot protein existence level 1. Probably participates in establishing action potential waveform and excitability of neuronal and muscle tissues. Inward rectifier potassium channels are characterized by a greater tendency to allow potassium to flow into the cell rather than out of it. Their voltage dependence is regulated by the concentration of extracellular potassium; as external potassium is raised, the voltage range of the channel opening shifts to more positive voltages. The inward rectification is mainly due t
   1383..1445    -  CDS            VESPI_VESMG (fragment): Experimental evidence at protein level: Swiss-Prot protein existence level 1. Shows contractile activity on isolated ileum smooth muscle. From Vespa magnifica (Hornet).
   1457..1475    -  promoter       SP6 promoter: promoter for bacteriophage SP6 RNA polymerase
   1517..1533    -  protein_bind   lac operator: The lac repressor binds to the lac operator to inhibit transcription in E. coli. This inhibition can be relieved by adding lactose or isopropyl-β-D-thiogalactopyranoside (IPTG). lac repressor encoded by lacI
   1541..1571    -  promoter       lac promoter: promoter for the E. coli lac operon
   1586..1607    -  protein_bind   CAP binding site: CAP binding activates transcription in the presence of cAMP. E. coli catabolite activator protein
   1620..1712    -  CDS            lacI (fragment): lac repressor; lacI; The lac repressor binds to the lac operator to inhibit transcription in E. coli. This inhibition can be relieved by adding lactose or isopropyl-β-D-thiogalactopyranoside (IPTG).
   1895..2483    -  rep_origin     ori: high-copy-number ColE1/pMB1/pBR322/pUC origin of replication
   2654..3514    -  CDS            AmpR: β-lactamase; bla; confers resistance to ampicillin, carbenicillin, and related antibiotics
   3515..3619    -  promoter       AmpR promoter: bla
   3646..3696    +  misc_feature   bom (fragment): basis of mobility region from pBR322
   3724..4152    -  rep_origin     f1 ori (sequence partly withheld): f1 bacteriophage origin of replication; arrow indicates direction of (+) strand synthesis
   4156..4313    -  CDS            lacZα (fragment): LacZα fragment of β-galactosidase; lacZ fragment
   4316..2       +  promoter       T7 promoter (across the origin): promoter for bacteriophage T7 RNA polymerase
