[The description below was written by a language model from this plasmid's Addgene catalogue record and pLannotate feature annotations shown in this document.]
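Description:
pGEMTEZ-Kir2.1 is a small (about 4.3 kb) bacterial cloning plasmid built on the pGEM-T Easy backbone that carries the mouse Kcnj2 coding sequence, which encodes the inward rectifier potassium channel Kir2.1 (IRK1). It is maintained in E. coli at high copy through a ColE1/pUC-type origin and selected with ampicillin via the β-lactamase gene and its own promoter. An f1 origin is also present, allowing single-stranded DNA production with helper phage. The backbone retains lac regulatory elements (lac promoter, operator and CAP site) and a lacZα fragment. These are remnants of the blue/white screening system, which is interrupted by insertion at the cloning site.

The roughly 1.3 kb Kir2.1 open reading frame sits between opposing bacteriophage promoters. The T7 promoter lies upstream in the sense orientation and the SP6 promoter lies downstream facing back toward the insert. This arrangement allows in vitro transcription of sense RNA from T7 or antisense RNA from SP6, and the same sites serve for sequencing the insert. No eukaryotic promoter or polyadenylation signal is annotated, so although it is catalogued as a bacterial expression vector, the plasmid mainly works as a source or template clone for the Kir2.1 sequence, not as a mammalian expression construct. A short annotated match to a hornet peptide next to the insert is most likely a spurious hit within polylinker sequence.

Repository sequencing found a single-nucleotide insertion upstream of the coding region and some silent changes within Kir2.1, none of which alter the protein. The associated study concerned the role of spontaneous neural activity in the olfactory sensory map, but the record does not state how this particular plasmid was used.
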