Addgene plasmid #32641: pGEMTEZ-Kir2.1
Depositing lab: Richard Axel & Joseph Gogos & C. Ron Yu. Depositing organization: Columbia University. Publication: Spontaneous neural activity is required for the establishment and maintenance of the olfactory sensory map. Yu CR, Power J, Barnea G, O'Donnell S, Brown HE, Osborne J, Axel R, Gogos JA. Neuron. 2004 May 27;42(4):553-66. 10.1016/S0896-6273(04)00224-7 PubMed 15157418.
Backbone
  Vector backbone: pGEM-T Easy
  Backbone manufacturer: Promega
  Vector type: Bacterial Expression
Growth in bacteria
  Bacterial resistance: Ampicillin, 100 μg/mL
  Growth temperature: 37°C
  Growth strain: DH5alpha
  Copy number: High Copy
Gene/Insert
  Gene/Insert name: Kir2.1
  Species: M. musculus (mouse)
  Insert size (bp): 1287
  Entrez Gene: Kcnj2 (a.k.a. IRK1, Kcnf1, Kir2.1)
  Cloning method: TOPO Cloning
  Sequencing primers: 5′ T7; 3′ SP6
Terms and licenses: Academic/Nonprofit Terms; Industry Terms: Not Available to Industry
Depositor comments: Addgene's sequencing results identified a single nucleotide insertion at bp#60/61 when compared to the author's sequence. The insert is upstream of the coding region and should not be a concern for the intended purpose of the plasmid. Silent mutations in Kir2.1 that do not affect the amino acid sequence were also found in Addgene's sequencing results.
How to cite: pGEMTEZ-Kir2.1 was a gift from Richard Axel & Joseph Gogos & C. Ron Yu (Addgene plasmid # 32641 ; http://n2t.net/addgene:32641 ; RRID:Addgene_32641)
