>Addgene plasmid #32641 | pGEMTEZ-Kir2.1 | addgene partial sequence | sequence record 38798 | M13pUC-Fwd 5'-CCCAGTCACGACGTTGTAAAACG-3'
ACTCACTATAGGGCGAATTGGGCCCGACGTCGCATGCTCCCGGCCGCCATGGCGGCCGCGGGAATTCGAT
TCGCGCGCTCGAGACCATGGGCAGTGTGAGAACCAACCGGTACAGCATTGTCTCTTCGGAGGAAGATGGC
ATGAAGCTGGCCACTATGGCAGTTGCCAATGGCTTTGGGAATGGCAAGAGTAAAGTCCATACCCGACAAC
AGTGCAGGAGCCGCTTTGTGAAGAAAGATGGTCATTGCAATGTTCAGTTTATCAACGTGGGTGAGAAGGG
ACAGAGGTACCTGGCAGACATCTTTACTACCTGTGTCGACATCCGCTGGAGGTGGATGCTGGTTATCTTC
TGTCTTGCCTTCGTGCTCTCCTGGCTGTTCTTTGGCTGTGTGTTTTGGTTGATAGCCCTGCTCCATGGGG
ATCTAGATACTTCTAAAGTGAGCAAAGCATGCGTGTCGGAGGTTAACAGCTTCACGGCTGCCTTCCTCTT
CTCCATCGAGACCCAGACAACCATTGGCTATGGTTTCAGGTGTGTGACAGACGAATGCCCAATTGCTGTC
TTCATGGTGGTATTCCAGTCAATTGTAGGCTGCATCATTGACGCCTTCATCATTGGTGCAGTCATGGCGA
AGATGGCAAAGCCAAAGAAGAGAAATGAGACTCTTGTCTTCAGTCACAATGCTGTGATTGCCATGAGGGA
TGGCAAACTCTGCTTGATGTGGAGAGTGGGTAACCTTCGAAAGAGCCACCTTGTGGAAGCTCATGTCCGG
GCACAGCTTCTCAAATCTAGGATCACTTCAGAAGGGGAGTATATCCCTTTGGACCAGATAGACATCAATG
TTGGTTTTGATAGTGGAATTGACCGCATATTTCTAGTGTCCCCCATCACTATCGTTC
